Features (pLannotate 1.2.2; 10 found; start..end, strand, type, name):
     56..2568    +  promoter       Ac5 promoter: Drosophila melanogaster actin 5C promoter
   2588..3304    +  CDS            EGFP: EGFP is a basic (constitutively fluorescent) green fluorescent protein published in 1996, derived from Aequorea victoria. It is reported to be a rapidly-maturing weak dimer with moderate acid sensitivity.
   3314..4405    +  CDS            MBP: maltose binding protein from E. coli; malE (mutated); This version of the gene does not encode a signal sequence, so MBP will remain in the cytosol.
   4444..4485    +  CDS            V5 tag: epitope tag from simian virus 5
   4585..4719    -  polyA_signal   SV40 poly(A) signal: SV40 polyadenylation signal
   4742..4826    -  CDS            large T antigen (fragment): large T antigen from SV40 (simian virus 40)
   4827..5297    +  CDS            TcR (fragment): tetracycline efflux protein; tet; confers resistance to tetracycline
   5341..5929    -  rep_origin     ori: high-copy-number ColE1/pMB1/pBR322/pUC origin of replication
   6100..6960    -  CDS            AmpR: β-lactamase; bla; confers resistance to ampicillin, carbenicillin, and related antibiotics
   6961..7065    -  promoter       AmpR promoter: bla
>Addgene plasmid | pAc5.1B-EGFP-MBP_V | analyzer sequence | sequence record 290183
CTTCAAGGAATTAATTCTATATTCTAAAAACACAAATGATACTTCTAAAAAAAATCATGAATGGCATCAA
CTCTGAATCAAATCTTTGCAGATGCACCTACTTCTCATTTCCACTGTCACATCATTTTTCCAGATCTCGC
TGCCTGTTATGTGGCCCACAAACCAAGACACGTTTTATGGCCATTAAAGCTGGCTGATCGTCGCCAAACA
CCAAATACATATCAATATGTACATTCGAGAAAGAAGCGATCAAAGAAGCGTCTTCGGGCGAGTAGGAGAA
TGCGGAGGAGAAGGAGAACGAGCTGATCTAGTATCTCTCCACAATCCAATGCCAACTGACCAACTGGCCA
TATTCGGAGCAATTTGAAGCCAATTTCCATCGCCTGGCGATCGCTCCATTCTTGGCTATATGTTTTTCAC
CGTTCCCGGGGCCATTTTCAAAGACTCGTCGGTAAGATAAGATTGTGTCACTCGCTGTCTCTCTTCATTT
GTCGAAGAATGCTGAGGAATTTCGCGATGACGTCGGCGAGTATTTTGAAGAATGAGAATAATTTGTATTT
ATACGAAAATCAGTTAGTGGAATTTTCTACAAAAACATGTTATCTATAGATAATTTTGTTGCAAAATATG
TTGACTATGACAAAGATTGTATGTATATACCTTTAATGTATTCTCATTTTCTTATGTATTTATAATGGCA
ATGATGATACTGATGATATTTTAAGATGATGCCAGACCACAGGCTGATTTCTGCGTCTTTTGCCGAACGC
AGTGCATGTGCGGTTGTTGTTTTTTGGAATAGTTTCAATTTTCGGACTGTCCGCTTTGATTTCAGTTTCT
TGGCTTATTCAAAAAGCAAAGTAAAGCCAAAAAAGCGAGATGGCAATACCAAATGCGGCAAAACGGTAGT
GGAAGGAAAGGGGTGCGGGGCAGCGGAAGGAAGGGTGGGGCGGGGCGTGGCGGGGTCTGTGGCTGGGCGC
GACGTCACCGACGTTGGAGCCACTCCTTTGACCATGTGTGCGTGTGTGTATTATTCGTGTCTCGCCACTC
GCCGGTTGTTTTTTTCTTTTTATCTCGCTCTCTCTAGCGCCATCTCGTACGCATGCTCAACGCACCGCAT
GTTGCCGTGTCCTTTATGCGTCATTTTGGCTCGAAATAGGCAATTATTTAAACAAAGATTAGTCAACGAA
AACGCTAAAATAAATAAGTCTACAATATGGTTACTTATTGCCATGTGTGTGCAGCCAACGATAGCAACAA
AAGCAACAACACAGTGGCTTTCCCTCTTTCACTTTTTGTTTGCAAGCGCGTGCGAGCAAGACGGCACGAC
CGGCAAACGCAATTACGCTGACAAAGAGCAGACGAAGTTTTGGCCGAAAAACATCAAGGCGCCTGATACG
AATGCATTTGCAATAACAATTGCGATATTTAATATTGTTTATGAAGCTGTTTGACTTCAAAACACACAAA
AAAAAAAATAAAACAAATTATTTGAAAGAGAATTAGGAATCGGACAGCTTATCGTTACGGGCTAACAGCA
CACCGAGACGAAATAGCTTACCTGACGTCACAGCCTCTGGAAGAACTGCCGCCAAGCAGAGAGAGAGAGA
AAAAGAGGGAGAGCAGCTTAGACCGCATGTGCTTGTGTGTGAGGCGTCTCTCTCTTCGTCTCCTGTTTGC
GCAAACGCATAGACTGCACTGAGAAAATCGATTACCTATTTTTTATGAATGAATATTTGCACTATTACTA
TTCAAAACTATTAAGATAGCAATCACATTCAATAGCCAAATACTATACCACCTGAGCGATGCAACGAAAT
GATCAATTTGAGCAAAAATGCTGCATATTTAGGACGGCATCATTATAGAAATGCTTCTTGCTGTGTACTT
TTCTCTCGTCTGGCAGCTGTTTCGCCGTTATTGTTAAAACCGGCTTAAGTTAGGTGTGTTTTCTACGACT
AGTGATGCCCCTACTAGAAGATGTGTGTTGCACAAATGTCCCTGAATAACCAATTTGAAGTGCAGATAGC
AGTAAACGTAAGCTAATATGAATATTATTTAACTGTAATGTTTTAATATCGCTGGACATTACTAATAAAC
CCACTATAAACACATGTACATATGTATGTTTTGGCATACAATGAGTAGTTGGGGAAAAAATGTGTAAAAG
CACCGTGACCATCACAGCATAAAGATAACCAGCTGAAGTATCGAATATGAGTAACCCCCAAATTGAATCA
CATGCCGCAACTGATAGGACCCATGGAAGTACACTCTTCATGGCGATATACAAGACACACACAAGCACGA
ACACCCAGTTGCGGAGGAAATTCTCCGTAAATGAAAACCCAATCGGCGAACAATTCATACCCATATATGG
TAAAAGTTTTGAACGCGACTTGAGAGCGGAGAGCATTGCGGCTGATAAGGTTTTAGCGCTAAGCGGGCTT
TATAAAACGGGCTGCGGGACCAGTTTTCATATCACTACCGTTTGAGTTCTTGTGCTGTGTGGATACTCCT
CCCGACACAAAGCCGCTCCATCAGCCAGCAGTCGTCTAATCCAGAGACCCCGGATCGGGGTACCAACATG
GTGAGCAAGGGCGAGGAGCTGTTCACCGGGGTGGTGCCCATCCTGGTCGAGCTGGACGGCGACGTAAACG
GCCACAAGTTCAGCGTGTCCGGCGAGGGCGAGGGCGATGCCACCTACGGCAAGCTGACCCTGAAGTTCAT
CTGCACCACCGGCAAGCTGCCCGTGCCCTGGCCCACCCTCGTGACCACCCTGACCTACGGCGTGCAGTGC
TTCAGCCGCTACCCCGACCACATGAAGCAGCACGACTTCTTCAAGTCCGCCATGCCCGAAGGCTACGTCC
AGGAGCGCACCATCTTCTTCAAGGACGACGGCAACTACAAGACCCGCGCCGAGGTGAAGTTCGAGGGCGA
CACCCTGGTGAACCGCATCGAGCTGAAGGGCATCGACTTCAAGGAGGACGGCAACATCCTGGGGCACAAG
CTGGAGTACAACTACAACAGCCACAACGTCTATATCATGGCCGACAAGCAGAAGAACGGCATCAAGGTGA
ACTTCAAGATCCGCCACAACATCGAGGACGGCAGCGTGCAGCTCGCCGACCACTACCAGCAGAACACCCC
CATCGGCGACGGCCCCGTGCTGCTGCCCGACAACCACTACCTGAGCACCCAGTCCGCCCTGAGCAAAGAC
CCCAACGAGAAGCGCGATCACATGGTCCTGCTGGAGTTCGTGACCGCCGCCGGGATCACTCTCGGCATGG
ACGAGCTGTACAAGCCAAGCTTCATGAAAATCGAAGAAGGTAAACTGGTAATCTGGATTAACGGCGATAA
AGGCTATAACGGTCTCGCTGAAGTCGGTAAGAAATTCGAGAAAGATACCGGAATTAAAGTCACCGTTGAG
CATCCGGATAAACTGGAAGAGAAATTCCCGCAGGTTGCGGCAACTGGCGATGGCCCTGACATTATCTTCT
GGGCACACGACCGCTTTGGTGGCTACGCTCAATCTGGCCTGTTGGCTGAAATCACCCCGGACAAAGCGTT
CCAGGACAAGCTGTATCCGTTTACCTGGGATGCCGTACGTTACAACGGCAAGCTGATTGCTTACCCGATC
GCTGTTGAAGCGTTATCGCTGATTTATAACAAAGATCTGCTGCCGAACCCGCCAAAAACCTGGGAAGAGA
TCCCGGCGCTGGATAAAGAACTGAAAGCGAAAGGTAAGAGCGCGCTGATGTTCAACCTGCAAGAACCGTA
CTTCACCTGGCCGCTGATTGCTGCTGACGGGGGTTATGCGTTCAAGTATGAAAACGGCAAGTACGACATT
AAAGACGTGGGCGTGGATAACGCTGGCGCGAAAGCGGGTCTGACCTTCCTGGTTGACCTGATTAAAAACA
AACACATGAATGCAGACACCGATTACTCCATCGCAGAAGCTGCCTTTAATAAAGGCGAAACAGCGATGAC
CATCAACGGCCCGTGGGCATGGTCCAACATCGACACCAGCAAAGTGAATTATGGTGTAACGGTACTGCCG
ACCTTCAAGGGTCAACCATCCAAACCGTTCGTTGGCGTGCTGAGCGCAGGTATTAACGCCGCCAGTCCGA
ACAAAGAGCTGGCGAAAGAGTTCCTCGAAAACTATCTGCTGACTGATGAAGGTCTGGAAGCGGTTAATAA
AGACAAACCGCTGGGTGCCGTAGCGCTGAAGTCTTACGAGGAAGAGTTGGCGAAAGATCCACGTATTGCC
GCCACCATGGAAAACGCCCAGAAAGGTGAAATCATGCCGAACATCCCGCAGATGTCCGCTTTCTGGTATG
CCGTGCGTACTGCGGTGATCAACGCCGCCAGCGGTCGTCAGACTGTCGATGAAGCCCTGAAAGACTAGGC
GGCCGCTCGAGTCTAGAGGGCCCGCGGTTCGAAGGTAAGCCTATCCCTAACCCTCTCCTCGGTCTCGATT
CTACGCGTACCGGTCATCATCACCATCACCATTGAGTTTAAACCCGCTGATCAGCCTCGACTGTGCCTTC
TAAGGCCTGAGCTCGCTGATCAGCCTCGATCGAGGATCCAGACATGATAAGATACATTGATGAGTTTGGA
CAAACCACAACTAGAATGCAGTGAAAAAAATGCTTTATTTGTGAAATTTGTGATGCTATTGCTTTATTTG
TAACCATTATAAGCTGCAATAAACAAGTTAACAACAACAATTGCATTCATTTTATGTTTCAGGTTCAGGG
GGAGGTGTGGGAGGTTTTTTAAAGCAAGTAAAACCTCTACAAATGTGGTATGGCTGATTATGATCAGTCG
ACCGATGCCCTTGAGAGCCTTCAACCCAGTCAGCTCCTTCCGGTGGGCGCGGGGCATGACTATCGTCGCC
GCACTTATGACTGTCTTCTTTATCATGCAACTCGTAGGACAGGTGCCGGCAGCGCTCTGGGTCATTTTCG
GCGAGGACCGCTTTCGCTGGAGCGCGACGATGATCGGCCTGTCGCTTGCGGTATTCGGAATCTTGCACGC
CCTCGCTCAAGCCTTCGTCACTGGTCCCGCCACCAAACGTTTCGGCGAGAAGCAGGCCATTATCGCCGGC
ATGGCGGCCGACGCGCTGGGCTACGTCTTGCTGGCGTTCGCGACGCGAGGCTGGATGGCCTTCCCCATTA
TGATTCTTCTCGCTTCCGGCGGCATCGGGATGCCCGCGTTGCAGGCCATGCTGTCCAGGCAGGTAGATGA
CGACCATCAGGGACAGCTTCAAGGATCGCTCGCGGCTCTTACCAGCCAGCAAAAGGCCAGGAACCGTAAA
AAGGCCGCGTTGCTGGCGTTTTTCCATAGGCTCCGCCCCCCTGACGAGCATCACAAAAATCGACGCTCAA
GTCAGAGGTGGCGAAACCCGACAGGACTATAAAGATACCAGGCGTTTCCCCCTGGAAGCTCCCTCGTGCG
CTCTCCTGTTCCGACCCTGCCGCTTACCGGATACCTGTCCGCCTTTCTCCCTTCGGGAAGCGTGGCGCTT
TCTCAATGCTCACGCTGTAGGTATCTCAGTTCGGTGTAGGTCGTTCGCTCCAAGCTGGGCTGTGTGCACG
AACCCCCCGTTCAGCCCGACCGCTGCGCCTTATCCGGTAACTATCGTCTTGAGTCCAACCCGGTAAGACA
CGACTTATCGCCACTGGCAGCAGCCACTGGTAACAGGATTAGCAGAGCGAGGTATGTAGGCGGTGCTACA
GAGTTCTTGAAGTGGTGGCCTAACTACGGCTACACTAGAAGGACAGTATTTGGTATCTGCGCTCTGCTGA
AGCCAGTTACCTTCGGAAAAAGAGTTGGTAGCTCTTGATCCGGCAAACAAACCACCGCTGGTAGCGGTGG
TTTTTTTGTTTGCAAGCAGCAGATTACGCGCAGAAAAAAAGGATCTCAAGAAGATCCTTTGATCTTTTCT
ACGGGGTCTGACGCTCAGTGGAACGAAAACTCACGTTAAGGGATTTTGGTCATGAGATTATCAAAAAGGA
TCTTCACCTAGATCCTTTTAAATTAAAAATGAAGTTTTAAATCAATCTAAAGTATATATGAGTAAACTTG
GTCTGACAGTTACCAATGCTTAATCAGTGAGGCACCTATCTCAGCGATCTGTCTATTTCGTTCATCCATA
GTTGCCTGACTCCCCGTCGTGTAGATAACTACGATACGGGAGGGCTTACCATCTGGCCCCAGTGCTGCAA
TGATACCGCGAGACCCACGCTCACCGGCTCCAGATTTATCAGCAATAAACCAGCCAGCCGGAAGGGCCGA
GCGCAGAAGTGGTCCTGCAACTTTATCCGCCTCCATCCAGTCTATTAATTGTTGCCGGGAAGCTAGAGTA
AGTAGTTCGCCAGTTAATAGTTTGCGCAACGTTGTTGCCATTGCTGCAGGCATCGTGGTGTCACGCTCGT
CGTTTGGTATGGCTTCATTCAGCTCCGGTTCCCAACGATCAAGGCGAGTTACATGATCCCCCATGTTGTG
CAAAAAAGCGGTTAGCTCCTTCGGTCCTCCGATCGTTGTCAGAAGTAAGTTGGCCGCAGTGTTATCACTC
ATGGTTATGGCAGCACTGCATAATTCTCTTACTGTCATGCCATCCGTAAGATGCTTTTCTGTGACTGGTG
AGTACTCAACCAAGTCATTCTGAGAATAGTGTATGCGGCGACCGAGTTGCTCTTGCCCGGCGTCAACACG
GGATAATACCGCGCCACATAGCAGAACTTTAAAAGTGCTCATCATTGGAAAACGTTCTTCGGGGCGAAAA
CTCTCAAGGATCTTACCGCTGTTGAGATCCAGTTCGATGTAACCCACTCGTGCACCCAACTGATCTTCAG
CATCTTTTACTTTCACCAGCGTTTCTGGGTGAGCAAAAACAGGAAGGCAAAATGCCGCAAAAAAGGGAAT
AAGGGCGACACGGAAATGTTGAATACTCATACTCTTCCTTTTTCAATATTATTGAAGCATTTATCAGGGT
TATTGTCTCATGAGCGGATACATATTTGAATGTATTTAGAAAAATAAACAAATAGGGGTTCCGCGCACAT
TTCCCCGAAAAGTGCCACCTGACGTCTAAGAAACCATTATTATCATGACATTAACCTATAAAAATAGGCG
TATCACGAGGCCCTTTCGT
